Addgene plasmid #226431: PB_p300_core-dCas9-EGFP_hygro
Purpose: PiggyBac transposon vector containing a dox inducible p300 core-dCas9 fusion protein and EGFP reporter. Hygromycin selection marker
Depositing lab: Alon Goren. Depositing organization: University of California, San Diego (UCSD).
Backbone
  Vector backbone: PiggyBac dCas9-VPR
  Backbone size w/o insert (bp): 15642
  Total vector size (bp): 16392
  Modifications to backbone: Changed the BFP reporter gene to EGFP and swapped the puromycin resistance for hygromycin resistance. Removed the BspQI restriction enzyme site. Swapped the VPR for the p300 core sequence.
  Vector type: Mammalian Expression, CRISPR, Synthetic Biology ; PiggyBac Transposon
  Selectable markers: Hygromycin
Growth in bacteria
  Bacterial resistance: Ampicillin, 100 μg/mL
  Growth temperature: 30°C
  Growth strain: NEB Stable
  Copy number: High Copy
Gene/Insert 1
  Gene/Insert name: p300 core-dCas9-EGFP fusion protein
  Species: H. sapiens (human), Synthetic; Streptococcus pyogenes
  Insert size (bp): 6912
  Promoter: Dox inducible minimal CMV
  Tag / fusion protein: p300 core (N terminal on insert); HA tag (C terminal on insert); P2A-EGFP (C terminal on insert)
  Cloning method: Gibson Cloning
  Sequencing primers: 5′ attttcaaaccagaagaactacgacag
Gene/Insert 2
  Gene/Insert name: rtTA3-IRES-Hygro
  Species: Synthetic
  Insert size (bp): 2365
  Promoter: UbC Promoter
  Cloning method: Gibson Cloning
  Sequencing primers: 5′ cgataataccatgAAAAAGCCTGAACTCAC
Resource information
  A portion of this plasmid was derived from a plasmid made by: The p300 core sequence was PCR amplified from pcDNA-dCas9-p300 core (Addgene #61357), and the EGFP was PCR amplified from pGL3-U6-sgRNA-EGFP (Addgene #107721).
Terms and licenses: Academic/Nonprofit Terms; Industry Terms: Not Available to Industry
How to cite: PB_p300_core-dCas9-EGFP_hygro was a gift from Alon Goren (Addgene plasmid # 226431 ; http://n2t.net/addgene:226431 ; RRID:Addgene_226431)
