[The description below was written by a language model from this plasmid's Addgene catalogue record and pLannotate feature annotations shown in this document.]
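Description:
PB_p300_core-dCas9-EGFP_hygro is a 16.4 kb PiggyBac transposon plasmid for stable, doxycycline-inducible expression of a CRISPR-based epigenetic activator in mammalian cells. It was built from a PiggyBac dCas9-VPR backbone by replacing the VPR activation domain with the p300 core, exchanging the BFP reporter for EGFP, swapping puromycin for hygromycin resistance, and removing a BspQI site. In bacteria it is maintained through a high-copy ColE1/pUC-type origin with ampicillin selection (AmpR); an f1 origin and remnants of a lacZα/lac promoter cloning region are also present. The PiggyBac terminal repeats are not annotated in the feature table, though short fragments scored as lambda phage portal protein flank the cargo; these may simply be annotation artefacts.

The cargo holds two cassettes in the same orientation. A tight TRE promoter (tet operators upstream of a minimal CMV promoter) drives the catalytic histone acetyltransferase core of human p300 fused to the N terminus of Streptococcus pyogenes Cas9, which the record describes as nuclease-dead dCas9. This is followed by a C-terminal HA tag and a P2A-EGFP, so that EGFP is released as a separate protein reporting induction, and then by a WPRE. Downstream, the human UbC promoter constitutively expresses rtTA3, flanked by loxP511 sites, linked through an EMCV IRES to the hygromycin resistance gene and ending in an SV40 poly(A) signal. With doxycycline, rtTA3 activates the TRE promoter. No guide RNA cassette is annotated, so guides must be supplied separately. Co-delivered with PiggyBac transposase, the construct is suited to making hygromycin-selected lines for inducible, targeted histone acetylation and gene activation at guide-specified loci.
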