Features (pLannotate 1.2.2; 25 found; start..end, strand, type, name):
    171..1031    -  CDS            AmpR: β-lactamase; bla; confers resistance to ampicillin, carbenicillin, and related antibiotics
   1032..1136    -  promoter       AmpR promoter: bla
   1189..1617    -  rep_origin     f1 ori (sequence partly withheld): f1 bacteriophage origin of replication; arrow indicates direction of (+) strand synthesis
   1622..1777    -  CDS            lacZα (fragment): LacZα fragment of β-galactosidase; lacZ fragment
   1779..1898    +  CDS            B (fragment): PORTL_LAMBD - Experimental evidence at protein level: Swiss-Prot protein existence level 1. Forms the portal vertex of the capsid (PubMed:6228056, PubMed:6232391). This portal plays critical roles in head assembly, genome packaging, neck/tail attachment, and genome ejection (Probable). The portal protein multimerizes as a single ring-shaped homododecamer arranged around a central channel (PubMed:6232391). Binds to the terminase subunits to form the packaging machine (PubMed:7799432). From Escherichia phage lambda (Bacteriophage lambda).
   2396..2674    +  promoter       tight TRE promoter (fragment): Tet-responsive promoter PTight, consisting of seven tet operator sequences followed by the minimal CMV promoter
   2710..4560    +  CDS            p300 core: catalytic histone acetyltransferase core of the human E1A-associated protein p300 (Delvecchio et al., 2013); EP300
   4606..8709    +  CDS            Cas9: Cas9 (Csn1) endonuclease from the Streptococcus pyogenes Type II CRISPR/Cas system generates RNA-guided double strand breaks in DNA
   8902..9621    +  CDS            EGFP: the original enhanced GFP (Yang et al., 1996) mammalian codon-optimized
   9644..10232   +  misc_feature   WPRE: woodchuck hepatitis virus posttranscriptional regulatory element
  10239..11450   +  promoter       UbC promoter: human ubiquitin C promoter
  11463..11496   +  protein_bind   loxP511: Cre-mediated recombination occurs in the 8-bp core sequence (GTATACAT). loxP511 sites are compatible with each other, but incompatible with wild-type loxP sites. Cre recombinase
  11503..12210   +  CDS            rtTA3: reverse tetracycline transactivator 3 activates expression from Tet-responsive promoters in the presence of doxycycline
  12211..12244   +  protein_bind   loxP511: Cre-mediated recombination occurs in the 8-bp core sequence (GTATACAT). loxP511 sites are compatible with each other, but incompatible with wild-type loxP sites. Cre recombinase
  12267..12839   +  misc_feature   IRES: internal ribosome entry site (IRES) of the encephalomyocarditis virus (EMCV)
  12842..13867   +  CDS            HygR: aminoglycoside phosphotransferase from E. coli; aph(4)-Ia; confers resistance to hygromycin
  13874..13980   +  misc_feature   WPRE (fragment): woodchuck hepatitis virus posttranscriptional regulatory element
  13993..14114   +  polyA_signal   SV40 poly(A) signal: SV40 polyadenylation signal
  14132..14224   +  ncRNA          G-CSF SLDE: Accession: RF00183 - G-CSF factor stem-loop destabilising element (SLDE)
  14921..15388   +  CDS            B (fragment): PORTL_LAMBD - Experimental evidence at protein level: Swiss-Prot protein existence level 1. Forms the portal vertex of the capsid (PubMed:6228056, PubMed:6232391). This portal plays critical roles in head assembly, genome packaging, neck/tail attachment, and genome ejection (Probable). The portal protein multimerizes as a single ring-shaped homododecamer arranged around a central channel (PubMed:6232391). Binds to the terminase subunits to form the packaging machine (PubMed:7799432). From Escherichia phage lambda (Bacteriophage lambda).
  15424..15446   -  protein_bind   lac operator (fragment): The lac repressor binds to the lac operator to inhibit transcription in E. coli. This inhibition can be relieved by adding lactose or isopropyl-β-D-thiogalactopyranoside (IPTG). lac repressor encoded by lacI
  15450..15480   -  promoter       lac promoter: promoter for the E. coli lac operon
  15495..15516   -  protein_bind   CAP binding site: CAP binding activates transcription in the presence of cAMP. E. coli catabolite activator protein
  15529..15621   -  CDS            lacI (fragment): lac repressor; lacI; The lac repressor binds to the lac operator to inhibit transcription in E. coli. This inhibition can be relieved by adding lactose or isopropyl-β-D-thiogalactopyranoside (IPTG).
  15804..16392   -  rep_origin     ori: high-copy-number ColE1/pMB1/pBR322/pUC origin of replication
>Addgene plasmid #226431 | PB_p300_core-dCas9-EGFP_hygro | addgene full sequence | sequence record 458102 | Addgene NGS Result
GAAGATCCTTTGATCTTTTCTACGGGGTCTGACGCTCAGTGGAACGAAAACTCACGTTAAGGGATTTTGG
TCATGAGATTATCAAAAAGGATCTTCACCTAGATCCTTTTAAATTAAAAATGAAGTTTTAAATCAATCTA
AAGTATATATGAGTAAACTTGGTCTGACAGTTACCAATGCTTAATCAGTGAGGCACCTATCTCAGCGATC
TGTCTATTTCGTTCATCCATAGTTGCCTGACTCCCCGTCGTGTAGATAACTACGATACGGGAGGGCTTAC
CATCTGGCCCCAGTGCTGCAATGATACCGCGAGACCCACGCTCACCGGCTCCAGATTTATCAGCAATAAA
CCAGCCAGCCGGAAGGGCCGAGCGCAGAAGTGGTCCTGCAACTTTATCCGCCTCCATCCAGTCTATTAAT
TGTTGCCGGGAAGCTAGAGTAAGTAGTTCGCCAGTTAATAGTTTGCGCAACGTTGTTGCCATTGCTACAG
GCATCGTGGTGTCACGCTCGTCGTTTGGTATGGCTTCATTCAGCTCCGGTTCCCAACGATCAAGGCGAGT
TACATGATCCCCCATGTTGTGCAAAAAAGCGGTTAGCTCCTTCGGTCCTCCGATCGTTGTCAGAAGTAAG
TTGGCCGCAGTGTTATCACTCATGGTTATGGCAGCACTGCATAATTCTCTTACTGTCATGCCATCCGTAA
GATGCTTTTCTGTGACTGGTGAGTACTCAACCAAGTCATTCTGAGAATAGTGTATGCGGCGACCGAGTTG
CTCTTGCCCGGCGTCAATACGGGATAATACCGCGCCACATAGCAGAACTTTAAAAGTGCTCATCATTGGA
AAACGTTCTTCGGGGCGAAAACTCTCAAGGATCTTACCGCTGTTGAGATCCAGTTCGATGTAACCCACTC
GTGCACCCAACTGATCTTCAGCATCTTTTACTTTCACCAGCGTTTCTGGGTGAGCAAAAACAGGAAGGCA
AAATGCCGCAAAAAAGGGAATAAGGGCGACACGGAAATGTTGAATACTCATACTCTTCCTTTTTCAATAT
TATTGAAGCATTTATCAGGGTTATTGTCTCATGAGCGGATACATATTTGAATGTATTTAGAAAAATAAAC
AAATAGGGGTTCCGCGCACATTTCCCCGAAAAGTGCCACCTAAATTGTAAGCGTTAATATTTTGTTAAAA
TTCGCGTTAAATTTTTGTTAAATCAGCTCATTTTTTAACCAATAGGCCGAAATCGGCAAAATCCCTTATA
AATCAAAAGAATAGACCGAGATAGGGT
[37 nt withheld, positions 1288-1324]
AAAGAACGTGGACTCCAACGTCAAAGG
[49 nt withheld, positions 1352-1400]
T
[91 nt withheld, positions 1402-1492]
G
[124 nt withheld, positions 1494-1617]
CCCATTCGCCATTCAGGCTGCGCAACTGTTGGGAAGGGCGATCGGTGCGGGCCTCTTCGCTATTACGCCA
GCTGGCGAAAGGGGGATGTGCTGCAAGGCGATTAAGTTGGGTAACGCCAGGGTTTTCCCAGTCACGACGT
TGTAAAACGACGGCCAGTGAGCGCGCCTCGTTCATTCACGTTTTTGAACCCGTGGAGGACGGGCAGACTC
GCGGTGCAAATGTGTTTTACAGCGTGATGGAGCAGATGAAGATGCTCGACACGCTGCAGAACACGCAGCT
AGATTAACCCTAGAAAGATAATCATATTGTGACGTACGTTAAAGATAATCATGTGTAAAATTGACGCATG
TGTTTTATCGGTCTGTATATCGAGGTTTATTTATTAATTTGAATAGATATTAAGTTTTATTATATTTACA
CTTACATACTAATAATAAATTCAACAAACAATTTATTTATGTTTATTTATTTATTAAAAAAAACAAAAAC
TCAAAATTTCTTCTATAAAGTAACAAAACTTTTATGAGGGACAGCCCCCCCCCAAAGCCCCCAGGGATGT
AATTACGTCCCTCCCCCGCTAGGGGGCAGCAGCGAGCCGCCCGGGGCTCCGCTCCGGTCCGGCGCTCCCC
CCGCATCCCCGAGCCGGCAGCGTGCGGGGACAGCCCGGGCACGGGGAAGGTGGCACGGGATCGCTTTCCT
CTGAACGCTTCTCGCTGCTCTTTGAGCCTGCAGACACCTGGGGGGATACGGGGAAAAGGCCTCCACGGCC
AGACTAGACGAGTTTACTCCCTATCAGTGATAGAGAACGATGTCGAGTTTACTCCCTATCAGTGATAGAG
AACGTATGTCGAGTTTACTCCCTATCAGTGATAGAGAACGTATGTCGAGTTTACTCCCTATCAGTGATAG
AGAACGTATGTCGAGTTTATCCCTATCAGTGATAGAGAACGTATGTCGAGTTTACTCCCTATCAGTGATA
GAGAACGTATGTCGAGGTAGGCGTGTACGGTGGGAGGCCTATATAAGCAGAGCTCGTTTAGTGAACCGTC
AGATCGCACCGGTGGTACCGACTCGAATTCCGCCCGGGCATGATTTTCAAACCAGAAGAACTACGACAGG
CACTGATGCCAACTTTGGAGGCACTTTACCGTCAGGATCCAGAATCCCTTCCCTTTCGTCAACCTGTGGA
CCCTCAGCTTTTAGGAATCCCTGATTACTTTGATATTGTGAAGAGCCCCATGGATCTTTCTACCATTAAG
AGGAAGTTAGACACTGGACAGTATCAGGAGCCCTGGCAGTATGTCGATGATATTTGGCTTATGTTCAATA
ATGCCTGGTTATATAACCGGAAAACATCACGGGTATACAAATACTGCTCCAAGCTCTCTGAGGTCTTTGA
ACAAGAAATTGACCCAGTGATGCAAAGCCTTGGATACTGTTGTGGCAGAAAGTTGGAGTTCTCTCCACAG
ACACTGTGTTGCTACGGCAAACAGTTGTGCACAATACCTCGTGATGCCACTTATTACAGTTACCAGAACA
GGTATCATTTCTGTGAGAAGTGTTTCAATGAGATCCAAGGGGAGAGCGTTTCTTTGGGGGATGACCCTTC
CCAGCCTCAAACTACAATAAATAAAGAACAATTTTCCAAGAGAAAAAATGACACACTGGATCCTGAACTG
TTTGTTGAATGTACAGAGTGCGGAAGAAAGATGCATCAGATCTGTGTCCTTCACCATGAGATCATCTGGC
CTGCTGGATTCGTCTGTGATGGCTGTTTAAAGAAAAGTGCACGAACTAGGAAAGAAAATAAGTTTTCTGC
TAAAAGGTTGCCATCTACCAGACTTGGCACCTTTCTAGAGAATCGTGTGAATGACTTTCTGAGGCGACAG
AATCACCCTGAGTCAGGAGAGGTCACTGTTAGAGTAGTTCATGCTTCTGACAAAACCGTGGAAGTAAAAC
CAGGCATGAAAGCAAGGTTTGTGGACAGTGGAGAGATGGCAGAATCCTTTCCATACCGAACCAAAGCCCT
CTTTGCCTTTGAAGAAATTGATGGTGTTGACCTGTGCTTCTTTGGCATGCATGTTCAAGAGTATGGCTCT
GACTGCCCTCCACCCAACCAGAGGAGAGTATACATATCTTACCTCGATAGTGTTCATTTCTTCCGTCCTA
AATGCTTGAGGACTGCAGTCTATCATGAAATCCTAATTGGATATTTAGAATATGTCAAGAAATTAGGTTA
CACAACAGGGCATATTTGGGCATGTCCACCAAGTGAGGGAGATGATTATATCTTCCATTGCCATCCTCCT
GACCAGAAGATACCCAAGCCCAAGCGACTGCAGGAATGGTACAAAAAAATGCTTGACAAGGCTGTATCAG
AGCGTATTGTCCATGACTACAAGGATATTTTTAAACAAGCTACTGAAGATAGATTAACAAGTGCAAAGGA
ATTGCCTTATTTCGAGGGTGATTTCTGGCCCAATGTTCTGGAAGAAAGCATTAAGGAACTGGAACAGGAG
GAAGAAGAGAGAAAACGAGAGGAAAACACCAGCAATGAAAGCACAGATGTGACCAAGGGAGACAGCAAAA
ATGCTAAAAAGAAGAATAATAAGAAAACCAGCAAAAATAAGAGCAGCCTGAGTAGGGGCAACAAGAAGAA
ACCCGGGATGCCCAATGTATCTAACGACCTCTCACAGAAACTATATGCCACCATGGAGAAGCATAAAGAG
GTCTTCTTTGTGATCCGCCTCATTGCTGGCCCTGCTGCCAACTCCCTGCCTCCCATTGTTGATCCTGATC
CTCTCATCCCCTGCGATCTGATGGATGGTCGGGATGCGTTTCTCACGCTGGCAAGGGACAAGCACCTGGA
GTTCTCTTCACTCCGAAGAGCCCAGTGGTCCACCATGTGCATGCTGGTGGAGCTGCACACGCAGAGCCAG
GACGGATCCCCCAAGAAGAAGAGGAAGGTGGGATCCAGCGCTGCCACCATGGACAAGAAGTACAGCATCG
GCCTGGCCATCGGCACCAACTCTGTAGGCTGGGCCGTGATCACCGACGAGTACAAGGTGCCCAGCAAGAA
ATTCAAGGTGCTGGGCAACACCGACCGGCACAGCATCAAGAAGAACCTGATCGGCGCCCTGCTGTTCGAC
AGCGGAGAAACAGCCGAGGCCACCCGGCTGAAGAGAACCGCCAGAAGAAGATACACCAGACGGAAGAACC
GGATCTGCTATCTGCAAGAGATCTTCAGCAACGAGATGGCCAAGGTGGACGACAGCTTCTTCCACAGACT
GGAAGAGTCCTTCCTGGTGGAAGAGGATAAGAAGCACGAGCGGCACCCCATCTTCGGCAACATCGTGGAC
GAGGTGGCCTACCACGAGAAGTACCCCACCATCTACCACCTGAGAAAGAAACTGGTGGACAGCACCGACA
AGGCCGACCTGCGGCTGATCTATCTGGCCCTGGCCCACATGATCAAGTTCCGGGGCCACTTCCTGATCGA
GGGCGACCTGAACCCCGACAACAGCGACGTGGACAAGCTGTTCATCCAGCTGGTGCAGACCTACAACCAG
CTGTTCGAGGAAAACCCCATCAACGCCGGCGGCGTGGACGCCAAGGCCATCCTGTCTGCCAGACTGAGCA
AGAGCAGACGGCTGGAAAATCTGATCGCCCAGCTGCCCGGCGAGAAGAAGAATGGCCTGTTCGGCAACCT
GATTGCCCTGAGCCTGGGCCTGACCCCCAACTTCAAGAGCAACTTCGACCTGGCCGAGGATGCCAAACTG
CAGCTGAGCAAGGACACCTACGACGACGACCTGGACAACCTGCTGGCCCAGATCGGCGACCAGTACGCCG
ACCTGTTTCTGGCCGCCAAGAACCTGTCCGACGCCATCCTGCTGAGCGACATCCTGAGAGTGAACACCGA
GATCACCAAGGCCCCCCTGAGCGCCTCTATGATCAAGAGATACGACGAGCACCACCAGGACCTGACCCTG
CTGAAAGCTCTCGTGCGGCAGCAGCTGCCTGAGAAGTACAAAGAGATTTTCTTCGACCAGAGCAAGAACG
GCTACGCCGGCTACATCGATGGCGGAGCCAGCCAGGAAGAGTTCTACAAGTTCATCAAGCCCATCCTGGA
AAAGATGGACGGCACCGAGGAACTGCTCGTGAAGCTGAACAGAGAGGACCTGCTGCGGAAGCAGCGGACC
TTCGACAACGGCAGCATCCCCCACCAGATCCACCTGGGAGAGCTGCACGCCATTCTGCGGCGGCAGGAAG
ATTTTTACCCATTCCTGAAGGACAACCGGGAAAAGATCGAGAAGATCCTGACCTTCCGCATCCCCTACTA
CGTGGGCCCTCTGGCCAGGGGAAACAGCAGATTCGCCTGGATGACCAGAAAGAGCGAGGAAACCATCACC
CCCTGGAACTTCGAGGAAGTGGTGGACAAGGGCGCCAGCGCCCAGAGCTTCATCGAGCGGATGACCAACT
TCGATAAGAACCTGCCCAACGAGAAGGTGCTGCCCAAGCACAGCCTGCTGTACGAGTACTTCACCGTGTA
CAACGAGCTGACCAAAGTGAAATACGTGACCGAGGGAATGAGAAAGCCCGCCTTCCTGAGCGGCGAGCAG
AAAAAAGCCATCGTGGACCTGCTGTTCAAGACCAACCGGAAAGTGACCGTGAAGCAGCTGAAAGAGGACT
ACTTCAAGAAAATCGAGTGCTTCGACTCCGTGGAAATCTCCGGCGTGGAAGATCGGTTCAACGCCTCCCT
GGGCACATACCACGATCTGCTGAAAATTATCAAGGACAAGGACTTCCTGGACAATGAGGAAAACGAGGAC
ATTCTGGAAGATATCGTGCTGACCCTGACACTGTTTGAGGACAGAGAGATGATCGAGGAACGGCTGAAAA
CCTATGCCCACCTGTTCGACGACAAAGTGATGAAGCAGCTGAAGCGGCGGAGATACACCGGCTGGGGCAG
GCTGAGCCGGAAGCTGATCAACGGCATCCGGGACAAGCAGTCCGGCAAGACAATCCTGGATTTCCTGAAG
TCCGACGGCTTCGCCAACAGAAACTTCATGCAGCTGATCCACGACGACAGCCTGACCTTTAAAGAGGACA
TCCAGAAAGCCCAGGTGTCCGGCCAGGGCGATAGCCTGCACGAGCACATTGCCAATCTGGCCGGCAGCCC
CGCCATTAAGAAGGGCATCCTGCAGACAGTGAAGGTGGTGGACGAGCTCGTGAAAGTGATGGGCCGGCAC
AAGCCCGAGAACATCGTGATCGAAATGGCCAGAGAGAACCAGACCACCCAGAAGGGACAGAAGAACAGCC
GCGAGAGAATGAAGCGGATCGAAGAGGGCATCAAAGAGCTGGGCAGCCAGATCCTGAAAGAACACCCCGT
GGAAAACACCCAGCTGCAGAACGAGAAGCTGTACCTGTACTACCTGCAGAATGGGCGGGATATGTACGTG
GACCAGGAACTGGACATCAACCGGCTGTCCGACTACGATGTGGACGCTATCGTGCCTCAGAGCTTTCTGA
AGGACGACTCCATCGATAACAAAGTGCTGACTCGGAGCGACAAGAACCGGGGCAAGAGCGACAACGTGCC
CTCCGAAGAGGTCGTGAAGAAGATGAAGAACTACTGGCGCCAGCTGCTGAATGCCAAGCTGATTACCCAG
AGGAAGTTCGACAATCTGACCAAGGCCGAGAGAGGCGGCCTGAGCGAACTGGATAAGGCCGGCTTCATCA
AGAGACAGCTGGTGGAAACCCGGCAGATCACAAAGCACGTGGCACAGATCCTGGACTCCCGGATGAACAC
TAAGTACGACGAGAACGACAAACTGATCCGGGAAGTGAAAGTGATCACCCTGAAGTCCAAGCTGGTGTCC
GATTTCCGGAAGGATTTCCAGTTTTACAAAGTGCGCGAGATCAACAACTACCACCACGCCCACGACGCCT
ACCTGAACGCCGTCGTGGGAACCGCCCTGATCAAAAAGTACCCTAAGCTGGAAAGCGAGTTCGTGTACGG
CGACTACAAGGTGTACGACGTGCGGAAGATGATCGCCAAGAGCGAGCAGGAAATCGGCAAGGCTACCGCC
AAGTACTTCTTCTACAGCAACATCATGAACTTTTTCAAGACCGAGATTACCCTGGCCAACGGCGAGATCC
GGAAGCGGCCTCTGATCGAGACAAACGGCGAAACAGGCGAGATCGTGTGGGATAAGGGCCGGGACTTTGC
CACCGTGCGGAAAGTGCTGTCTATGCCCCAAGTGAATATCGTGAAAAAGACCGAGGTGCAGACAGGCGGC
TTCAGCAAAGAGTCTATCCTGCCCAAGAGGAACAGCGACAAGCTGATCGCCAGAAAGAAGGACTGGGACC
CTAAGAAGTACGGCGGCTTCGACAGCCCCACCGTGGCCTATTCTGTGCTGGTGGTGGCCAAAGTGGAAAA
GGGCAAGTCCAAGAAACTGAAGAGTGTGAAAGAGCTGCTGGGGATCACCATCATGGAAAGAAGCAGCTTC
GAGAAGAATCCCATCGACTTTCTGGAAGCCAAGGGCTACAAAGAAGTGAAAAAGGACCTGATCATCAAGC
TGCCTAAGTACTCCCTGTTCGAGCTGGAAAACGGCCGGAAGAGAATGCTGGCCTCTGCCGGCGAACTGCA
GAAGGGAAACGAACTGGCCCTGCCCTCCAAATATGTGAACTTCCTGTACCTGGCCAGCCACTATGAGAAG
CTGAAGGGCTCCCCCGAGGATAATGAGCAGAAACAGCTGTTTGTGGAACAGCACAAACACTACCTGGACG
AGATCATCGAGCAGATCAGCGAGTTCTCCAAGAGAGTGATCCTGGCCGACGCTAATCTGGACAAGGTGCT
GAGCGCCTACAACAAGCACAGAGACAAGCCTATCAGAGAGCAGGCCGAGAATATCATCCACCTGTTTACC
CTGACCAATCTGGGAGCCCCTGCCGCCTTCAAGTACTTTGACACCACCATCGACCGGAAGAGGTACACCA
GCACCAAAGAGGTGCTGGACGCCACCCTGATCCACCAGAGCATCACCGGCCTGTACGAGACACGGATCGA
CCTGTCTCAGCTGGGAGGCGACGCCTATCCCTATGACGTGCCCGATTATGCCAGCCTGGGCAGCGGCTCC
CCCAAGAAAAAACGCAAGGTGGAAGATCCTAAGAAAAAGCGGAAAGTGGACGGCATTGGTAGTGGGAGCA
ACGGCAGCAGCGGATCCGCTACTAACTTCAGCCTGCTGAAGCAGGCTGGAGACGTGGAGGAGAACCCTGG
ACCTATGGTGAGCAAGGGCGAGGAGCTGTTCACCGGGGTGGTGCCCATCCTGGTCGAGCTGGACGGCGAC
GTAAACGGCCACAAGTTCAGCGTGTCCGGCGAGGGCGAGGGCGATGCCACCTACGGCAAGCTGACCCTGA
AGTTCATCTGCACCACCGGCAAGCTGCCCGTGCCCTGGCCCACCCTCGTGACCACCCTGACCTACGGCGT
GCAGTGCTTCAGCCGCTACCCCGACCACATGAAGCAGCACGACTTCTTCAAGTCCGCCATGCCCGAAGGC
TACGTCCAGGAGCGCACCATCTTCTTCAAGGACGACGGCAACTACAAGACCCGCGCCGAGGTGAAGTTCG
AGGGCGACACCCTGGTGAACCGCATCGAGCTGAAGGGCATCGACTTCAAGGAGGACGGCAACATCCTGGG
GCACAAGCTGGAGTACAACTACAACAGCCACAACGTCTATATCATGGCCGACAAGCAGAAGAACGGCATC
AAGGTGAACTTCAAGATCCGCCACAACATCGAGGACGGCAGCGTGCAGCTCGCCGACCACTACCAGCAGA
ACACCCCCATCGGCGACGGCCCCGTGCTGCTGCCCGACAACCACTACCTGAGCACCCAGTCCGCCCTGAG
CAAAGACCCCAACGAGAAGCGCGATCACATGGTCCTGCTGGAGTTCGTGACCGCCGCCGGGATCACTCTC
GGCATGGACGAGCTGTACAAGTAATGTACAAGGCGGCCGCGTCGACAATCAACCTCTGGATTACAAAATT
TGTGAAAGATTGACTGGTATTCTTAACTATGTTGCTCCTTTTACGCTATGTGGATACGCTGCTTTAATGC
CTTTGTATCATGCTATTGCTTCCCGTATGGCTTTCATTTTCTCCTCCTTGTATAAATCCTGGTTGCTGTC
TCTTTATGAGGAGTTGTGGCCCGTTGTCAGGCAACGTGGCGTGGTGTGCACTGTGTTTGCTGACGCAACC
CCCACTGGTTGGGGCATTGCCACCACCTGTCAGCTCCTTTCCGGGACTTTCGCTTTCCCCCTCCCTATTG
CCACGGCGGAACTCATCGCCGCCTGCCTTGCCCGCTGCTGGACAGGGGCTCGGCTGTTGGGCACTGACAA
TTCCGTGGTGTTGTCGGGGAAGCTGACGTCCTTTCCATGGCTGCTCGCCTGTGTTGCCACCTGGATTCTG
CGCGGGACGTCCTTCTGCTACGTCCCTTCGGCCCTCAATCCAGCGGACCTTCCTTCCCGCGGCCTGCTGC
CGGCTCTGCGGCCTCTTCCGCGTCTTCGCCTTCGCCCTCAGACGAGTCGGATCTCCCTTTGGGCCGCCTC
CCCGCACGCGTGGCCTCCGCGCCGGGTTTTGGCGCCTCCCGCGGGCGCCCCCCTCCTCACGGCGAGCGCT
GCCACGTCAGACGAAGGGCGCAGCGAGCGTCCTGATCCTTCCGCCCGGACGCTCAGGACAGCGGCCCGCT
GCTCATAAGACTCGGCCTTAGAACCCCAGTATCAGCAGAAGGACATTTTAGGACGGGACTTGGGTGACTC
TAGGGCACTGGTTTTCTTTCCAGAGAGCGGAACAGGCGAGGAAAAGTAGTCCCTTCTCGGCGATTCTGCG
GAGGGATCTCCGTGGGGCGGTGAACGCCGATGATTATATAAGGACGCGCCGGGTGTGGCACAGCTAGTTC
CGTCGCAGCCGGGATTTGGGTCGCGGTTCTTGTTTGTGGATCGCTGTGATCGTCACTTGGTGAGTAGCGG
GCTGCTGGGCTGGCCGGGGCTTTCGTGGCCGCCGGGCCGCTCGGTGGGACGGAAGCGTGTGGAGAGACCG
CCAAGGGCTGTAGTCTGGGTCCGCGAGCAAGGTTGCCCTGAACTGGGGGTTGGGGGGAGCGCAGCAAAAT
GGCGGCTGTTCCCGAGTCTTGAATGGAAGACGCTTGTGAGGCGGGCTGTGAGGTCGTTGAAACAAGGTGG
GGGGCATGGTGGGCGGCAAGAACCCAAGGTCTTGAGGCCTTCGCTAATGCGGGAAAGCTCTTATTCGGGT
GAGATGGGCTGGGGCACCATCTGGGGACCCTGACGTGAAGTTTGTCACTGACTGGAGAACTCGGTTTGTC
GTCTGTTGCGGGGGCGGCAGTTATGGCGGTGCCGTTGGGCAGTGCACCCGTACCTTTGGGAGCGCGCGCC
CTCGTCGTGTCGTGACGTCACCCGTTCTGTTGGCTTATAATGCAGGGTGGGGCCACCTGCCGGTAGGTGT
GCGGTAGGCTTTTCTCCGTCGCAGGACGCAGGGTTCGGGCCTAGGGTAGGCTCTCCTGAATCGACAGGCG
CCGGACCTCTGGTGAGGGGAGGGATAAGTGAGGCGTCAGTTTCTTTGGTCGGTTTTATGTACCTATCTTC
TTAAGTAGCTGAAGCTCCGGTTTTGAACTATGCGCTCGGGGTTGGCGAGTGTGTTTTGTGAAGTTTTTTA
GGCACCTTTTGAAATGTAATCATTTGGGTCAATATGTAATTTTCAGTGTTAGACTAGTAAATTGTCCGCT
AAATTCTGGCCGTTTTTGGCTTTTTTGTTAGACGCTAGCGGATCCATAACTTCGTATAGTATACATTATA
CGAAGTTATGCCACCATGTCTAGGCTGGACAAGAGCAAAGTCATAAACGGAGCTCTGGAATTACTCAATG
GTGTCGGTATCGAAGGCCTGACGACAAGGAAACTCGCTCAAAAGCTGGGAGTTGAGCAGCCTACCCTGTA
CTGGCACGTGAAGAACAAGCGGGCCCTGCTCGATGCCCTGCCAATCGAGATGCTGGACAGGCATCATACC
CACTTCTGCCCCCTGGAAGGCGAGTCATGGCAAGACTTTCTGCGGAACAACGCCAAGTCATACCGCTGTG
CTCTCCTCTCACATCGCGACGGGGCTAAAGTGCATCTCGGCACCCGCCCAACAGAGAAACAGTACGAAAC
CCTGGAAAATCAGCTCGCGTTCCTGTGTCAGCAAGGCTTCTCCCTGGAGAACGCACTGTACGCTCTGTCC
GCCGTGGGCCACTTTACACTGGGCTGCGTATTGGAGGAACAGGAGCATCAAGTAGCAAAAGAGGAAAGAG
AGACACCTACCACCGATTCTATGCCCCCACTTCTGAGACAAGCAATTGAGCTGTTCGACCGGCAGGGAGC
CGAACCTGCCTTCCTTTTCGGCCTGGAACTAATCATATGTGGCCTGGAGAAACAGCTAAAGTGCGAAAGC
GGCGGGCCGACCGACGCCCTTGACGATTTTGACTTAGACATGCTCCCAGCCGATGCCCTTGACGATTTTG
ACCTTGACATGCTCCCCGGGTAAATAACTTCGTATAGTATACATTATACGAAGTTATGGATCTGCGGCCG
CAAATTCCGCCCCTCTCCCTCCCCCCCCCCTAACGTTACTGGCCGAAGCCGCTTGGAATAAGGCCGGTGT
GCGTTTGTCTATATGTTATTTTCCACCATATTGCCGTCTTTTGGCAATGTGAGGGCCCGGAAACCTGGCC
CTGTCTTCTTGACGAGCATTCCTAGGGGTCTTTCCCCTCTCGCCAAAGGAATGCAAGGTCTGTTGAATGT
CGTGAAGGAAGCAGTTCCTCTGGAAGCTTCTTGAAGACAAACAACGTCTGTAGCGACCCTTTGCAGGCAG
CGGAACCCCCCACCTGGCGACAGGTGCCTCTGCGGCCAAAAGCCACGTGTATAAGATACACCTGCAAAGG
CGGCACAACCCCAGTGCCACGTTGTGAGTTGGATAGTTGTGGAAAGAGTCAAATGGCTCTCCTCAAGCGT
ATTCAACAAGGGGCTGAAGGATGCCCAGAAGGTACCCCATTGTATGGGATCTGATCTGGGGCCTCGGTGC
ACATGCTTTACATGTGTTTAGTCGAGGTTAAAAAAACGTCTAGGCCCCCCGAACCACGGGGACGTGGTTT
TCCTTTGAAAAACACGATAATACCATGAAAAAGCCTGAACTCACCGCGACGTCTGTCGAGAAGTTTCTGA
TCGAAAAGTTCGACAGCGTCTCCGACCTGATGCAGCTCTCGGAGGGCGAAGAATCTCGTGCTTTCAGCTT
CGATGTAGGAGGGCGTGGATATGTCCTGCGGGTAAATAGCTGCGCCGATGGTTTCTACAAAGATCGTTAT
GTTTATCGGCACTTTGCATCGGCCGCGCTCCCGATTCCGGAAGTGCTTGACATTGGGGAATTCAGCGAGA
GCCTGACCTATTGCATCTCCCGCCGTGCACAGGGTGTCACGTTGCAAGACCTGCCTGAAACCGAACTGCC
CGCTGTTCTGCAGCCGGTCGCGGAGGCCATGGATGCGATCGCTGCGGCCGATCTTAGCCAGACGAGCGGG
TTCGGCCCATTCGGACCGCAAGGAATCGGTCAATACACTACATGGCGTGATTTCATATGCGCGATTGCTG
ATCCCCATGTGTATCACTGGCAAACTGTGATGGACGACACCGTCAGTGCGTCCGTCGCGCAGGCTCTCGA
TGAGCTGATGCTTTGGGCCGAGGACTGCCCCGAAGTCCGGCACCTCGTGCACGCGGATTTCGGCTCCAAC
AATGTCCTGACGGACAATGGCCGCATAACAGCGGTCATTGACTGGAGCGAGGCGATGTTCGGGGATTCCC
AATACGAGGTCGCCAACATCTTCTTCTGGAGGCCGTGGTTGGCTTGTATGGAGCAGCAGACGCGCTACTT
CGAGCGGAGGCATCCGGAGCTTGCAGGATCGCCGCGGCTCCGGGCGTATATGCTCCGCATTGGTCTTGAC
CAACTCTATCAGAGCTTGGTTGACGGCAATTTCGATGATGCAGCTTGGGCGCAGGGTCGATGCGACGCAA
TCGTCCGATCCGGAGCCGGGACTGTCGGGCGTACACAAATCGCCCGCAGAAGCGCGGCCGTCTGGACCGA
TGGCTGTGTAGAAGTACTCGCCGATAGTGGAAACCGACGCCCCAGCACTCGTCCGAGGGCAAAGGAATAG
GTCGACAATCAACCTCTGGATTACAAAATTTGTGAAAGATTGACTGGTATTCTTAACTATGTTGCTCCTT
TTACGCTATGTGGATACGCTGCTTTAATGCCTTTGTATCATGCGTTAACTAACTAAACTTGTTTATTGCA
GCTTATAATGGTTACAAATAAAGCAATAGCATCACAAATTTCACAAATAAAGCATTTTTTTCACTGCATT
CTAGTTGTGGTTTGTCCAAACTCATCAATGTATCTTATCATGTCTGGAATTGACTCAAATGATGTCAATT
AGTCTATCAGAAGCTCATCTGGTCTCCCTTCCGGGGGACAAGACATCCCTGTTTAATATTTAAACAGCAG
TGTTCCCAAACTGGGTTCTTATATCCCTTGCTCTGGTCAACCAGGTTGCAGGGTTTCCTGTCCTCACAGG
AACGAAGTCCCTAAAGAAACAGTGGCAGCCAGGTTTAGCCCCGGAATTGACTGGATTCCTTTTTTAGGGC
CCATTGGTATGGCTTTTTCCCCGTATCCCCCCAGGTGTCTGCAGGCTCAAAGAGCAGCGAGAAGCGTTCA
GAGGAAAGCGATCCCGTGCCACCTTCCCCGTGCCCGGGCTGTCCCCGCACGCTGCCGGCTCGGGGATGCG
GGGGGAGCGCCGGACCGGAGCGGAGCCCCGGGCGGCTCGCTGCTGCCCCCTAGCGGGGGAGGGACGTAAT
TACATCCCTGGGGGCTTTGGGGGGGGGCTGTCCCTGATATCTATAACAAGAAAATATATATATAATAAGT
TATCACGTAAGTAGAACATGAAATAACAATATAATTATCGTATGAGTTAAATCTTAAAAGTCACGTAAAA
GATAATCATGCGTCATTTTGACTCACGCGGTCGTTATAGTTCAAAATCAGTGACACTTACCGCATTGACA
AGCACGCCTCACGGGAGCTCCAAGCGGCGACTGAGATGTCCTAAATGCACAGCGACGGATTCGCGCTATT
TAGAAAGAGAGAGCAATATTTCAAGAATGCATGCGTCAATTTTACGCAGACTATCTTTCTAGGGTTAATC
TAGCTGCATCAGGATCATATCGTCGGGTCTTTTTTCCGGCTCAGTCATCGCCCAAGCTGGCGCTATCTGG
GCATCGGGGAGGAAGAAGCCCGTGCCTTTTCCCGCGAGGTTGAAGCGGCATGGAAAGAGTTTGCCGAGGA
TGACTGCTGCTGCATTGACGTTGAGCGAAAACGCACGTTTACCATGATGATTCGGGAAGGTGTGGCCATG
CACGCCTTTAACGGTGAACTGTTCGTTCAGGCCACCTGGGATACCAGTTCGTCGCGGCTTTTCCGGACAC
AGTTCCGGATGGTCAGCCCGAAGCGCATCAGCAACCCGAACAATACCGGCGACAGCCGGAACTGCCGTGC
CGGTGTGCAGATTAATGACAGCGGTGCGGCGCTGGGATATTACGTCAGCGAGGACGGGTATCCTGGCTGG
ATGCCGCAGAAATGGACATGGATACCCCGTGAGTTACCCGGCGGGCGCGCTTGGCGTAATCATGGTCATA
GCTGTTTCCTGTGTGAAATTGTTATCCGCTCACAATTCCACACAACATACGAGCCGGAAGCATAAAGTGT
AAAGCCTGGGGTGCCTAATGAGTGAGCTAACTCACATTAATTGCGTTGCGCTCACTGCCCGCTTTCCAGT
CGGGAAACCTGTCGTGCCAGCTGCATTAATGAATCGGCCAACGCGCGGGGAGAGGCGGTTTGCGTATTGG
GCGCTATTCCGCTTCCTCGCTCACTGACTCGCTGCGCTCGGTCGTTCGGCTGCGGCGAGCGGTATCAGCT
CACTCAAAGGCGGTAATACGGTTATCCACAGAATCAGGGGATAACGCAGGAAAGAACATGTGAGCAAAAG
GCCAGCAAAAGGCCAGGAACCGTAAAAAGGCCGCGTTGCTGGCGTTTTTCCATAGGCTCCGCCCCCCTGA
CGAGCATCACAAAAATCGACGCTCAAGTCAGAGGTGGCGAAACCCGACAGGACTATAAAGATACCAGGCG
TTTCCCCCTGGAAGCTCCCTCGTGCGCTCTCCTGTTCCGACCCTGCCGCTTACCGGATACCTGTCCGCCT
TTCTCCCTTCGGGAAGCGTGGCGCTTTCTCATAGCTCACGCTGTAGGTATCTCAGTTCGGTGTAGGTCGT
TCGCTCCAAGCTGGGCTGTGTGCACGAACCCCCCGTTCAGCCCGACCGCTGCGCCTTATCCGGTAACTAT
CGTCTTGAGTCCAACCCGGTAAGACACGACTTATCGCCACTGGCAGCAGCCACTGGTAACAGGATTAGCA
GAGCGAGGTATGTAGGCGGTGCTACAGAGTTCTTGAAGTGGTGGCCTAACTACGGCTACACTAGAAGAAC
AGTATTTGGTATCTGCGCTCTGCTGAAGCCAGTTACCTTCGGAAAAAGAGTTGGTAGCTCTTGATCCGGC
AAACAAACCACCGCTGGTAGCGGTGGTTTTTTTGTTTGCAAGCAGCAGATTACGCGCAGAAAAAAAGGAT
CTCAA
